>Addgene plasmid #103297 | LSB-hsa-miR-190a-3p | depositor full sequence | sequence record 195643 | Full Sequence
AATTGAGGGGATAACGCAGGAAAGAACATGTGAGCAAAAGGCCAGCAAAAGGCCAGGAACCGTAAAAAGG
CCGCGTTGCTGGCGTTTTTCCATAGGCTCCGCCCCCCTGACGAGCATCACAAAAATCGACGCTCAAGTCA
GAGGTGGCGAAACCCGACAGGACTATAAAGATACCAGGCGTTTCCCCCTGGAAGCTCCCTCGTGCGCTCT
CCTGTTCCGACCCTGCCGCTTACCGGATACCTGTCCGCCTTTCTCCCTTCGGGAAGCGTGGCGCTTTCTC
ATAGCTCACGCTGTAGGTATCTCAGTTCGGTGTAGGTCGTTCGCTCCAAGCTGGGCTGTGTGCACGAACC
CCCCGTTCAGCCCGACCGCTGCGCCTTATCCGGTAACTATCGTCTTGAGTCCAACCCGGTAAGACACGAC
TTATCGCCACTGGCAGCAGCCACTGGTAACAGGATTAGCAGAGCGAGGTATGTAGGCGGTGCTACAGAGT
TCTTGAAGTGGTGGCCTAACTACGGCTACACTAGAAGAACAGTATTTGGTATCTGCGCTCTGCTGAAGCC
AGTTACCTTCGGAAAAAGAGTTGGTAGCTCTTGATCCGGCAAACAAACCACCGCTGGTAGCGGTGGTTTT
TTTGTTTGCAAGCAGCAGATTACGCGCAGAAAAAAAGGATCTCAAGAAGATCCTTTGATCTTTTCTACGG
GGTCTGACGCTCAGTGGAACGAAAACTCACGTTAAGGGATTTTGGTCATGAGATTATCAAAAAGGATCTT
CACCTAGATCCTTTTAAATTAAAAATGAAGTTTTAAATCAATCTAAAGTATATATGAGTAAACTTGGTCT
GACAGTTACCAATGCTTAATCAGTGAGGCACCTATCTCAGCGATCTGTCTATTTCGTTCATCCATAGTTG
CCTGACTCCCCGTCGTGTAGATAACTACGATACGGGAGGGCTTACCATCTGGCCCCAGTGCTGCAATGAT
ACCGCGAGAACCACGCTCACCGGCTCCAGATTTATCAGCAATAAACCAGCCAGCCGGAAGGGCCGAGCGC
AGAAGTGGTCCTGCAACTTTATCCGCCTCCATCCAGTCTATTAATTGTTGCCGGGAAGCTAGAGTAAGTA
GTTCGCCAGTTAATAGTTTGCGCAACGTTGTTGCCATTGCTACAGGCATCGTGGTGTCACGCTCGTCGTT
TGGTATGGCTTCATTCAGCTCCGGTTCCCAACGATCAAGGCGAGTTACATGATCCCCCATGTTGTGCAAA
AAAGCGGTTAGCTCCTTCGGTCCTCCGATCGTTGTCAGAAGTAAGTTGGCCGCAGTGTTATCACTCATGG
TTATGGCAGCACTGCATAATTCTCTTACTGTCATGCCATCCGTAAGATGCTTTTCTGTGACTGGTGAGTA
CTCAACCAAGTCATTCTGAGAATAGTGTATGCGGCGACCGAGTTGCTCTTGCCCGGCGTCAATACGGGAT
AATACCGCGCCACATAGCAGAACTTTAAAAGTGCTCATCATTGGAAAACGTTCTTCGGGGCGAAAACTCT
CAAGGATCTTACCGCTGTTGAGATCCAGTTCGATGTAACCCACTCGTGCACCCAACTGATCTTCAGCATC
TTTTACTTTCACCAGCGTTTCTGGGTGAGCAAAAACAGGAAGGCAAAATGCCGCAAAAAAGGGAATAAGG
GCGACACGGAAATGTTGAATACTCATACTCTTCCTTTTTCAATATTATTGAAGCATTTATCAGGGTTATT
GTCTCATGAGCGGATACATATTTGAATGTAGCTCCGAATTTCTCGAGGGCTTGTCGACGACGGCGGTCTC
CGTCGTCAGGATCATGAATTCGACCCGCCTGCCACCATGACCGAGTACAAGCCCACGGTGCGCCTCGCCA
CCCGCGACGACGTCCCCCGGGCCGTACGCACCCTCGCCGCCGCGTTCGCCGACTACCCCGCCACGCGCCA
CACCGTCGACCCGGACCGCCACATCGAGCGGGTCACCGAGCTGCAAGAACTCTTCCTCACGCGCGTCGGG
CTCGACATCGGCAAGGTGTGGGTCGCGGACGACGGCGCCGCGGTGGCGGTCTGGACCACGCCGGAGAGCG
TCGAAGCGGGGGCGGTGTTCGCCGAGATCGGCCCGCGCATGGCCGAGTTGAGCGGTTCCCGGCTGGCCGC
GCAGCAACAGATGGAAGGCCTCCTGGCGCCGCACCGGCCCAAGGAGCCCGCGTGGTTCCTGGCCACCGTC
GGCGTCTCGCCCGACCACCAGGGCAAGGGTCTGGGCAGCGCCGTCGTGCTCCCCGGAGTGGAGGCGGCCG
AGCGCGCCGGGGTGCCCGCCTTCCTGGAGACATCCGCGCCCCGCAACCTCCCCTTCTACGAGCGGCTCGG
CTTCACCGTCACCGCCGACGTCGAGGTGCCCGAAGGACCGCGCACCTGGTGCATGACCCGCAAGCCCGGT
GCCTGATACGCGTGAATTCACTCCTCAGGTGCAGGCTGCCTATCAGAAGGTGGTGGCTGGTGTGGCCAAT
GCCCTGGCTCACAAATACCACTGAGATCTTTTTCCCTCTGCCAAAAATTATGGGGACATCATGAAGCCCC
TTGAGCATCTGACTTCTGGCTAATAAAGGAAATTTATTTTCATTGCAATAGTGTGTTGGAATTTTTTGTG
TCTCTCACTCGGAAGGACATATGGGAGGGCAAATCATTTAAAACATCAGAATGAGTATTTGGTTTAGAGT
TTGGCAACATATGCCCATATGCTGGCTGCCATGAACAAAGGTTGGCTATAAAGAGGTCATCAGTATATGA
AACAGCCCCCTGCTGTCCATTCCTTATTCCATAGAAAAGCCTTGACTTGAGGTTAGATTTTTTTTATATT
TTGTTTTGTGTTATTTTTTTCTTTAACATCCCTAAAATTTTCCTTACATGTTTTACTAGCCAGATTTTTC
CTCCTCTCCTGACTACTCCCAGTCATAGCTGTCCCTCTTCTCTTATGGAGATCCCTCGACCTGCAGCCCA
AGCTTGAATTCTCTAGAATTACCCTGTTATCCCTATGCTTGGTTTACCGAGCTCTTATTGGTTTTCAAAC
TTCATTGACTGTGCCCAACGCGCCTGGGAGCTCACGGGGACAGCCCCCCCCCAAAGCCCCCAGGGATGTA
ATTACGTCCCTCCCCCGCTAGGGGGCAGCAGCGAGCCGCCCGGGGCTCCGCTCCGGTCCGGCGCTCCCCC
CGCATCCCCGAGCCGGCAGCGTGCGGGGACAGCCCGGGCACGGGGAAGGTGGCACGGGATCGCTTTCCTC
TGAACGCTTCTCGCTGCTCTTTGAGCCTGCAGACACCTGGGGGGATACGGGGAAAAAGCTAGGCTGAAAG
ACCGGTTCTTAGAATGACACGCGCCTGGGAGCTCACGGGGACAGCCCCCCCCCAAAGCCCCCAGGGATGT
AATTACGTCCCTCCCCCGCTAGGGGGCAGCAGCGAGCCGCCCGGGGCTCCGCTCCGGTCCGGCGCTCCCC
CCGCATCCCCGAGCCGGCAGCGTGCGGGGACAGCCCGGGCACGGGGAAGGTGGCACGGGATCGCTTTCCT
CTGAACGCTTCTCGCTGCTCTTTGAGCCTGCAGACACCTGGGGGGATACGGGGAAAAAGCTAACTTCTGA
GACGACAACTTTGTATAGAAAAGTTGGCTCCGAATTCGCCCTTGACAGCAGAGATCCAGTTTGGTTAATT
AATTGGCTCCGGTGCCCGTCAGTGGGCAGAGCGCACATCGCCCACAGTCCCCGAGAAGTTGTGGGGAGGG
GTCGGCAATTGAACCGGTGCCTAGAGAAGGTGGCGCGGGGTAAACTGGGAAAGTGATGTCGTGTACTGGC
TCCGCCTTTTTCCCGAGGGTGGGGGAGAACCGTATATAAGTGCAGTAGTCGCCGTGAACGTTCTTTTTCG
CAACGGGTTTGCCGCCAGAACACAGGTAAGTGCCGTGTGTGGTTCCCGCGGGCCTGGCCTCTTTACGGGT
TATGGCCCTTGCGTGCCTTGAATTACTTCCACCTGGCTGCAGTACGTGATTCTTGATCCCGAGCTTCGGG
TTGGAAGTGGGTGGGAGAGTTCGAGGCCTTGCGCTTAAGGAGCCCCTTCGCCTCGTGCTTGAGTTGAGGC
CTGGCCTGGGCGCTGGGGCCGCCGCGTGCGAATCTGGTGGCACCTTCGCGCCTGTCTCGCTGCTTTCGAT
AAGTCTCTAGCCATTTAAAATTTTTGATGACCTGCTGCGACGCTTTTTTTCTGGCAAGATAGTCTTGTAA
ATGCGGGCCAAGATCTGCACACTGGTATTTCGGTTTTTGGGGCCGCGGGCGGCGACGGGGCCCGTGCGTC
CCAGCGCACATGTTCGGCGAGGCGGGGCCTGCGAGCGCGGCCACCGAGAATCGGACGGGGGTAGTCTCAA
GCTGGCCGGCCTGCTCTGGTGCCTGGCCTCGCGCCGCCGTGTATCGCCCCGCCCTGGGCGGCAAGGCTGG
CCCGGTCGGCACCAGTTGCGTGAGCGGAAAGATGGCCGCTTCCCGGCCCTGCTGCAGGGAGCTCAAAATG
GAGGACGCGGCGCTCGGGAGAGCGGGCGGGTGAGTCACCCACACAAAGGAAAAGGGCCTTTCCGTCCTCA
GCCGTCGCTTCATGTGACTCCACGGAGTACCGGGCGCCGTCCAGGCACCTCGATTAGTTCTCGAGCTTTT
GGAGTACGTCGTCTTTAGGTTGGGGGGAGGGGTTTTATGCGATGGAGTTTCCCCACACTGAGTGGGTGGA
GACTGAAGTTAGGCCAGCTTGGCACTTGATGTAATTCTCCTTGGAATTTGCCCTTTTTGAGTTTGGATCT
TGGTTCATTCTCAAGCCTCAGACAGTGGTTCAAAGTTTTTTTCTTCCATTTCAGGTGTCGTGAGAAGGGC
GAATTCGACCCAAGTTTGTACAAAAAAGCAGGCTGGATCCAGGTGCCACCATGGTGAGCGAGCTGATTAA
GGAGAACATGCACATGAAGCTGTACATGGAGGGCACCGTGAACAACCACCACTTCAAGTGCACATCCGAG
GGCGAAGGCAAGCCCTACGAGGGCACCCAGACCATGAGAATCAAGGCGGTCGAGGGCGGCCCTCTCCCCT
TCGCCTTCGACATCCTGGCTACCAGCTTCATGTACGGCAGCAAAACCTTCATCAACCACACCCAGGGCAT
CCCCGACTTCTTTAAGCAGTCCTTCCCCGAGGGCTTCACATGGGAGAGAGTCACCACATACGAAGATGGG
GGCGTGCTGACCGCTACCCAGGACACCAGCCTCCAGGACGGCTGCCTCATCTACAACGTCAAGATCAGAG
GGGTGAACTTCCCATCCAACGGCCCTGTGATGCAGAAGAAAACACTCGGCTGGGAGGCCTCCACCGAGAC
ACTGTACCCCGCTGACGGCGGCCTGGAAGGCAGAGCCGACATGGCCCTGAAGCTCGTGGGCGGGGGCCAC
CTGATCTGCAACCTTAAGACCACATACAGATCCAAGAAACCCGCTAAGAACCTCAAGATGCCCGGCGTCT
ACTATGTGGACAGGAGACTGGAAAGAATCAAGGAGGCCGACAAAGAGACATACGTCGAGCAGCACGAGGT
GGCTGTGGCCAGATACTGCGACCTCCCTAGCAAACTGGGGCACAAACTTAATTGAGAATTCTACCACCCA
GCTTTCTTGTACAAAGTGGTACGTCTCAAGACCAGAGGTCTCTGCTTTCCGACATAGGAATATGTTTGAT
ATATAGAGGAATATGTTTGATATATAGAGGAATATGTTTGATATATAGAGGAATATGTTTGATATATAGC
AACCAGAAGAGACCTGTGCTTCACTCCTCAGGTGCAGGCTGCCTATCAGAAGGTGGTGGCTGGTGTGGCC
AATGCCCTGGCTCACAAATACCACTGAGATCTTTTTCCCTCTGCCAAAAATTATGGGGACATCATGAAGC
CCCTTGAGCATCTGACTTCTGGCTAATAAAGGAAATTTATTTTCATTGCAATAGTGTGTTGGAATTTTTT
GTGTCTCTCACTCGGAAGGACATATGGGAGGGCAAATCATTTAAAACATCAGAATGAGTATTTGGTTTAG
AGTTTGGCAACATATGCCCATATGCTGGCTGCCATGAACAAAGGTTGGCTATAAAGAGGTCATCAGTATA
TGAAACAGCCCCCTGCTGTCCATTCCTTATTCCATAGAAAAGCCTTGACTTGAGGTTAGATTTTTTTTAT
ATTTTGTTTTGTGTTATTTTTTTCTTTAACATCCCTAAAATTTTCCTTACATGTTTTACTAGCCAGATTT
TTCCTCCTCTCCTGACTACTCCCAGTCATAGCTGTCCCTCTTCTCTTATGGAGATCCCGAGCGGTGCGTT
TTTATGCTTGTAGTATTGTATAATGTTTTTAAGATCCAAGCTTCTGACCTCTTCTCTTCCTCCCACAGGG
CCTCGAGACAATTGCATCGATGGTACCAGTGAAAGTCTGCAATGAATTCGAGTTGGCGCGCCTGTCATTC
TAAATCTCTCTTTCAGCCTAAAGCTTTTTCCCCGTATCCCCCCAGGTGTCTGCAGGCTCAAAGAGCAGCG
AGAAGCGTTCAGAGGAAAGCGATCCCGTGCCACCTTCCCCGTGCCCGGGCTGTCCCCGCACGCTGCCGGC
TCGGGGATGCGGGGGGAGCGCCGGACCGGAGCGGAGCCCCGGGCGGCTCGCTGCTGCCCCCTAGCGGGGG
AGGGACGTAATTACATCCCTGGGGGCTTTGGGAGGGGGCTGTCCCCGTGAGCTCCCAGGCGCGCCTGTCA
TTCTAAATCTCTCTTTCAGCCTAAAGCTTTTTCCCCGTATCCCCCCAGGTGTCTGCAGGCTCAAAGAGCA
GCGAGAAGCGTTCAGAGGAAAGCGATCCCGTGCCACCTTCCCCGTGCCCGGGCTGTCCCCGCACGCTGCC
GGCTCGGGGATGCGGGGGGAGCGCCGGACCGGAGCGGAGCCCCGGGCGGCTCGCTGCTGCCCCCTAGCGG
GGGAGGGACGTAATTACATCCCTGGGGGCTTTGGGGGGGGGCTGTCCCCGTGAGCTCCCAGGCGCGCCAA
CTCGGTACCGTATCGATGTCGACGTTAACGCTAGTGATATCAACTTTGTATAGAAAAGTTGGCTCCGAAT
TCGCCCTTGACAGCAGAGATCCAGTTTGGTTAATTAATTGGCTCCGGTGCCCGTCAGTGGGCAGAGCGCA
CATCGCCCACAGTCCCCGAGAAGTTGTGGGGAGGGGTCGGCAATTGAACCGGTGCCTAGAGAAGGTGGCG
CGGGGTAAACTGGGAAAGTGATGTCGTGTACTGGCTCCGCCTTTTTCCCGAGGGTGGGGGAGAACCGTAT
ATAAGTGCAGTAGTCGCCGTGAACGTTCTTTTTCGCAACGGGTTTGCCGCCAGAACACAGGTAAGTGCCG
TGTGTGGTTCCCGCGGGCCTGGCCTCTTTACGGGTTATGGCCCTTGCGTGCCTTGAATTACTTCCACCTG
GCTGCAGTACGTGATTCTTGATCCCGAGCTTCGGGTTGGAAGTGGGTGGGAGAGTTCGAGGCCTTGCGCT
TAAGGAGCCCCTTCGCCTCGTGCTTGAGTTGAGGCCTGGCCTGGGCGCTGGGGCCGCCGCGTGCGAATCT
GGTGGCACCTTCGCGCCTGTCTCGCTGCTTTCGATAAGTCTCTAGCCATTTAAAATTTTTGATGACCTGC
TGCGACGCTTTTTTTCTGGCAAGATAGTCTTGTAAATGCGGGCCAAGATCTGCACACTGGTATTTCGGTT
TTTGGGGCCGCGGGCGGCGACGGGGCCCGTGCGTCCCAGCGCACATGTTCGGCGAGGCGGGGCCTGCGAG
CGCGGCCACCGAGAATCGGACGGGGGTAGTCTCAAGCTGGCCGGCCTGCTCTGGTGCCTGGCCTCGCGCC
GCCGTGTATCGCCCCGCCCTGGGCGGCAAGGCTGGCCCGGTCGGCACCAGTTGCGTGAGCGGAAAGATGG
CCGCTTCCCGGCCCTGCTGCAGGGAGCTCAAAATGGAGGACGCGGCGCTCGGGAGAGCGGGCGGGTGAGT
CACCCACACAAAGGAAAAGGGCCTTTCCGTCCTCAGCCGTCGCTTCATGTGACTCCACGGAGTACCGGGC
GCCGTCCAGGCACCTCGATTAGTTCTCGAGCTTTTGGAGTACGTCGTCTTTAGGTTGGGGGGAGGGGTTT
TATGCGATGGAGTTTCCCCACACTGAGTGGGTGGAGACTGAAGTTAGGCCAGCTTGGCACTTGATGTAAT
TCTCCTTGGAATTTGCCCTTTTTGAGTTTGGATCTTGGTTCATTCTCAAGCCTCAGACAGTGGTTCAAAG
TTTTTTTCTTCCATTTCAGGTGTCGTGAGAAGGGCGAATTCGACCCAAGTTTGTACAAAAAAGCAGGCTC
GCCACCATGGTGAGCAAGGGCGAGGAGCTGTTCACCGGGGTGGTGCCCATCCTGGTCGAGCTGGACGGCG
ACGTAAACGGCCACAAGTTCAGCGTGAGGGGCGAGGGCGAGGGCGATGCCACCAACGGCAAGCTGACCCT
GAAGTTCATCTGCACCACCGGCAAGCTGCCCGTGCCCTGGCCCACCCTCGTGACCACCCTGAGCCACGGC
GTGCAGTGCTTCGCCCGCTACCCCGACCACATGAAGCAGCACGACTTCTTCAAGTCCGCCATGCCCGAAG
GCTACGTCCAGGAGCGCACCATCTTCTTCAAGGACGACGGCACCTACAAGACCCGCGCCGAGGTGAAGTT
CGAGGGCGACACCCTAGTGAACCGCATCGAGCTGAAGGGCGTCGACTTCAAGGAGGACGGCAACATCCTG
GGGCACAAGCTGGAGTACAACTTCAACAGCCACAACATCTATATCATGGCCGTCAAGCAGAAGAACGGCA
TCAAGGTGAACTTCAAGATCCGCCACAACGTGGAGGACGGCAGCGTGCAGCTCGCCGACCACTACCAGCA
GAACACCCCCATCGGCGACGGCCCCGTGCTGCTGCCCGACAGCCACTACCTGAGCACCCAGTCCGTGCTG
AGCAAAGACCCCAACGAGAAGCGCGATCACATGGTCCTGCTGGAGTTCCGCACCGCCGCCGGGATCACTC
TCGGCATGGACGAGCTGTACAAGTAATACCACCCAGCTTTCTTGTACAAAGTGGTACGCGTGAATTCACT
CCTCAGGTGCAGGCTGCCTATCAGAAGGTGGTGGCTGGTGTGGCCAATGCCCTGGCTCACAAATACCACT
GAGATCTTTTTCCCTCTGCCAAAAATTATGGGGACATCATGAAGCCCCTTGAGCATCTGACTTCTGGCTA
ATAAAGGAAATTTATTTTCATTGCAATAGTGTGTTGGAATTTTTTGTGTCTCTCACTCGGAAGGACATAT
GGGAGGGCAAATCATTTAAAACATCAGAATGAGTATTTGGTTTAGAGTTTGGCAACATATGCCCATATGC
TGGCTGCCATGAACAAAGGTTGGCTATAAAGAGGTCATCAGTATATGAAACAGCCCCCTGCTGTCCATTC
CTTATTCCATAGAAAAGCCTTGACTTGAGGTTAGATTTTTTTTATATTTTGTTTTGTGTTATTTTTTTCT
TTAACATCCCTAAAATTTTCCTTACATGTTTTACTAGCCAGATTTTTCCTCCTCTCCTGACTACTCCCAG
TCATAGCTGTCCCTCTTCTCTTATGGAGATCCCTCGACCTGCAGCCCAAGCTTGGCGTAATCATGGTCAT
AGCTGTTTCCTGTGTGAAATTGTTATCCGCTCACAATTCCACACAACATACGAGCCGGAAGCATAAAGTG
TAAAGCCTGGGGTGCCTAATGAGTGAGCTAACTCACATTAATTGCGTTGCGCTCACTGCCCGCTTTCCAG
TCGGGAAACCTGTCGTGCCAGCGGATCGACAGTACTAAGCTTGGTCTAATACCCAATCTCTCGTCTTATC
CAGATGTTTTATACGCCTCTGGCCCGTGTCTCAAAATCTCTGATGTTACATTGCACAAGATAAAATAATA
TCATCATGAACAATAAAACTGTCTGCTTACATAAACAGTAATACAAGGGGTGTTATGAGCCATATTCAAC
GGGAAACGTCGAGGCCGCGATTAAATTCCAACATGGATGCTGATTTATATGGGTATAAATGGGCTCGCGA
TAATGTCGGGCAATCAGGTGCGACAATCTATCGCTTGTATGGGAAGCCCGATGCGCCAGAGTTGTTTCTG
AAACATGGCAAAGGTAGCGTTGCCAATGATGTTACAGATGAGATGGTCAGACTAAACTGGCTGACGGAAT
TTATGCCTCTTCCGACCATCAAGCATTTTATCCGTACTCCTGATGATGCATGGTTACTCACCACTGCGAT
CCCCGGAAAAACAGCATTCCAGGTATTAGAAGAATATCCTGATTCAGGTGAAAATATTGTTGATGCGCTG
GCAGTGTTCCTGCGCCGGTTGCATTCGATTCCTGTTTGTAATTGTCCTTTTAACAGCGATCGCGTATTTC
GTCTCGCTCAGGCGCAATCACGAATGAATAACGGTTTGGTTGATGCGAGTGATTTTGATGACGAGCGTAA
TGGCTGGCCTGTTGAACAAGTCTGGAAAGAAATGCATAAACTTTTGCCATTCTCACCGGATTCAGTCGTC
ACTCATGGTGATTTCTCACTTGATAACCTTATTTTTGACGAGGGGAAATTAATAGGTTGTATTGATGTTG
GACGAGTCGGAATCGCAGACCGATACCAGGATCTTGCCATCCTATGGAACTGCCTCGGTGAGTTTTCTCC
TTCATTACAGAAACGGCTTTTTCAAAAATATGGTATTGATAATCCTGATATGAATAAATTGCAGTTTCAT
TTGATGCTCGATGAGTTTTTCTAATCAGAATTGGTTAATTGGTTGTAACACTGGCAGAGCATTACGCTGA
CTTGACGGGACGGCGCAAGCTCATGACCAAAATCCCTTAACGTGAGTTACGCGTCGTTCCACTGAGCGTC
AGAGGTATCACTAGTATTACAGAGGTAAGTTATAACAGTCGCCTAACCC
Features (pLannotate 1.2.2; 28 found; start..end, strand, type, name):
     87..675     -  rep_origin     ori: high-copy-number ColE1/pMB1/pBR322/pUC origin of replication
    846..1706    -  CDS            AmpR: β-lactamase; bla; confers resistance to ampicillin, carbenicillin, and related antibiotics
   1707..1778    -  promoter       AmpR promoter: bla
   1857..2456    +  CDS            PuroR: puromycin N-acetyltransferase; pac from Streptomyces alboniger; confers resistance to puromycin
   2461..2541    +  CDS            HBB (fragment): HBB_PONPY - Experimental evidence at transcript level: Swiss-Prot protein existence level 2. Involved in oxygen transport from the lung to the various peripheral tissues. From Pongo pygmaeus (Bornean orangutan).
   2612..2667    +  polyA_signal   β-globin poly(A) signal: rabbit β-globin polyadenylation signal (Gil and Proudfoot, 1987)
   3646..3666    +  protein_bind   attB4: mutant version of attB; core recombination site for the Gateway® BP reaction BP Clonase™
   3734..3945    +  promoter       EF-1α core promoter: core promoter for human elongation factor EF-1α
   3946..4884    +  intron         EF-1α intron A: intron upstream of the start codon of human EF-1α
   4911..4931    +  protein_bind   attB1: mutant version of attB; core recombination site for the Gateway® BP reaction BP Clonase™
   4951..5646    +  CDS            mKate2: mKate2 is a basic (constitutively fluorescent) red fluorescent protein published in 2009, derived from Entacmaea quadricolor. It is reported to be a rapidly-maturing monomer with moderate acid sensitivity.
   5666..5690    -  protein_bind   attB2: mutant version of attB; recombination site for the Gateway® BP reaction BP Clonase™
   5830..5904    +  CDS            HBB (fragment): HBB_PONPY - Experimental evidence at transcript level: Swiss-Prot protein existence level 2. Involved in oxygen transport from the lung to the various peripheral tissues. From Pongo pygmaeus (Bornean orangutan).
   5975..6030    +  polyA_signal   β-globin poly(A) signal: rabbit β-globin polyadenylation signal (Gil and Proudfoot, 1987)
   6414..6439    +  misc_feature   SA: splice acceptor site
   7111..7131    +  protein_bind   attB4: mutant version of attB; core recombination site for the Gateway® BP reaction BP Clonase™
   7199..7410    +  promoter       EF-1α core promoter: core promoter for human elongation factor EF-1α
   7411..8349    +  intron         EF-1α intron A: intron upstream of the start codon of human EF-1α
   8376..8396    +  protein_bind   attB1: mutant version of attB; core recombination site for the Gateway® BP reaction BP Clonase™
   8407..9123    +  CDS            EBFP2: EBFP2 is a basic (constitutively fluorescent) blue fluorescent protein published in 2007, derived from Aequorea victoria. It is reported to be a rapidly-maturing monomer with moderate acid sensitivity.
   9131..9155    -  protein_bind   attB2: mutant version of attB; recombination site for the Gateway® BP reaction BP Clonase™
   9159..9239    +  CDS            HBB (fragment): HBB_PONPY - Experimental evidence at transcript level: Swiss-Prot protein existence level 2. Involved in oxygen transport from the lung to the various peripheral tissues. From Pongo pygmaeus (Bornean orangutan).
   9310..9365    +  polyA_signal   β-globin poly(A) signal: rabbit β-globin polyadenylation signal (Gil and Proudfoot, 1987)
   9748..9770    -  protein_bind   lac operator (fragment): The lac repressor binds to the lac operator to inhibit transcription in E. coli. This inhibition can be relieved by adding lactose or isopropyl-β-D-thiogalactopyranoside (IPTG). lac repressor encoded by lacI
   9774..9804    -  promoter       lac promoter: promoter for the E. coli lac operon
   9819..9840    -  protein_bind   CAP binding site: CAP binding activates transcription in the presence of cAMP. E. coli catabolite activator protein
   9853..9892    -  CDS            lacI (fragment): lac repressor; lacI; The lac repressor binds to the lac operator to inhibit transcription in E. coli. This inhibition can be relieved by adding lactose or isopropyl-β-D-thiogalactopyranoside (IPTG).
  10065..10874   +  CDS            KanR: aminoglycoside phosphotransferase; aph(3')-Ia; confers resistance to kanamycin in bacteria or G418 (Geneticin®) in eukaryotes
