[The description below was written by a language model from this plasmid's Addgene catalogue record and pLannotate feature annotations shown in this document.]
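Description:
LSB-hsa-miR-190a-3p is an 11 kb mammalian expression plasmid built on the Low Sensor Backbone (LSB), designed as a two-colour fluorescent sensor of microRNA activity. It replicates in E. coli from a high-copy ColE1/pUC-type origin and carries both an ampicillin (β-lactamase) and a kanamycin (aph(3')-Ia) resistance gene, matching the dual bacterial selection listed in the record. A puromycin N-acetyltransferase coding sequence followed by a rabbit β-globin poly(A) signal is also present for selection in mammalian cells. No promoter for this cassette is annotated in the feature table.

The payload consists of two parallel transcription units, each driven by the human EF-1α core promoter with its intron A and terminated by a β-globin poly(A) signal. Gateway attB4, attB1 and attB2 scars flank the promoter and coding segments, reflecting modular assembly of the units. The first unit encodes the red fluorescent protein mKate2, and according to the record its 3' UTR contains a target site for human miR-190a-3p. The target itself is not annotated, but would lie in the unannotated stretch between mKate2 and its poly(A) signal. The second unit expresses the blue protein EBFP2 without a miRNA target and acts as an internal reference for plasmid dose and transcriptional output. When miR-190a-3p is active in transfected cells, the mKate2 transcript is repressed, so the mKate2-to-EBFP2 fluorescence ratio reports miRNA activity.

The depositor notes that the repeated poly(A) elements make the plasmid inherently unstable. The depositor also reports small insertions flanking the puromycin coding region in the physical plasmid relative to the deposited sequence, which do not affect puromycin selection.
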