Addgene plasmid #103297: LSB-hsa-miR-190a-3p
Purpose: Used to sense miRNA activity using fluorescence based tools. hsa-miR-190a-3p target in 3' UTR of of mKate. miRNA activity can be measured by the repression of mKate2 relative to EBFP2 fluorescent proteins . Plasmid is inherently unstable; please see Depositor Comments
Depositing lab: Ron Weiss. Depositing organization: Massachusetts Institute of Technology. Publication: A mixed antagonistic/synergistic miRNA repression model enables accurate predictions of multi-input miRNA sensor activity. Gam JJ, Babb J, Weiss R. Nat Commun. 2018 Jun 22;9(1):2430. doi: 10.1038/s41467-018-04575-0. PubMed 29934631.
Backbone
  Vector backbone: Low Sensor Backbone (LSB)
  Vector type: Mammalian Expression, Synthetic Biology
Growth in bacteria
  Bacterial resistance: Ampicillin and Kanamycin, 100 & 50 μg/mL
  Growth temperature: 30°C
  Growth strain: NEB Stable
  Copy number: High Copy
Gene/Insert
  Gene/Insert name: hsa-miR-190a-3p target
  Species: H. sapiens (human)
  Entrez Gene: MIR190A (a.k.a. MIR190, MIRN190, hsa-mir-190a, miR-190, mir-190a)
  Promoter: EF-1a
  Cloning method: Gibson Cloning
Terms and licenses: Academic/Nonprofit Terms; Industry Terms: Not Available to Industry
Depositor comments: Please note that this plasmid is inherently unstable due to a repeating poly A element. We recommend performing a diagnostic digest on multiple colonies upon receipt. The depositors would like to note the presence of several discrepancies between the depositor sequence and physical plasmid sequence. In particular, the sequences upstream and downstream of the puromycin coding region have 10 bp insertions which do not affect the ability to perform puromycin selection. The sequences for those regions within the physical plasmids are as follows: Upstream of Puro: GAATTCGACCGCCTGTCTCAAGGTGCCACC; Downstream of Puro: GCTTTGAGACTACGCGTGAATTCACTCCTC.
How to cite: LSB-hsa-miR-190a-3p was a gift from Ron Weiss (Addgene plasmid # 103297 ; http://n2t.net/addgene:103297 ; RRID:Addgene_103297)
