>Addgene plasmid #103297 | LSB-hsa-miR-190a-3p | depositor partial sequence | sequence record 195644 | hsa-miR-190a-3p target
AGGAATATGTTTGATATATAG
