>Addgene plasmid #103297 | LSB-hsa-miR-190a-3p | addgene partial sequence | sequence record 210781 | mKate2-F 5'-ACCCGCTAAGAACCTCAAGA-3'
AGGAGGCCGACAAAGAGACATACGTCGAGCAGCACGAGGTGGCTGTGGCCAGATACTGCGACCTCCCTAG
CAAACTGGGGCACAAACTTAATTGAGAATTCTACCACCCAGCTTTCTTGTACAAAGTGGTACGTCTCAAG
ACCAGAGGTCTCTGCTTTCCGACATAGGAATATGTTTGATATATAGAGGAATATGTTTGATATATAGAGG
AATATGTTTGATATATAGAGGAATATGTTTGATATATAGCAACCAGAAGAGACCTGTGCTTCACTCCTCA
GGTGCAGGCTGCCTATCAGAAGGTGGTGGCTGGTGTGGCCAATGCCCTGGCTCACAAATACCACTGAGAT
CTTTTTCCCTCTGCCAAAAATTATGGGGACATCATGAAGCCCCTTGAGCATCTGACTTCTGGCTAATAAA
GGAAATTTATTTTCATTGCAATAGTGTGTTGGAATTTTTTGTGTCTCT
